>Addgene plasmid #228647 | Poliovirus 1 PV1 isolate 09_05_19 3C protease | addgene full sequence | sequence record 461558 | Addgene NGS Result
AGATCTCGATCCCGCGAAATTAATACGACTCACTATAGGGGAATTGTGAGCGGATAACAATTCCCCTCTA
GAAATAATTTTGTTTAACCTTAAGAAGGAGATATACACATGGGGTCCTCTCATCATCATCACCACCATAT
GGCTTCAATGTCTGATTCAGAAGTGAACCAAGAAGCTAAGCCAGAAGTTAAGCCAGAGGTTAAACCAGAA
ACTCACATAAACTTGAAAGTTAGCGACGGATCCAGCGAGATATTCTTCAAGATTAAGAAGACCACACCGC
TCAGACGGCTCATGGAAGCGTTCGCAAAGCGCCAAGGGAAGGAGATGGATAGTTTGAGATTCCTGTACGA
CGGTATTCGGATCCAAGCAGATCAAACCCCGGAAGACCTGGATATGGAAGATAACGACATTATTGAAGCA
CATCGCGAGCAAATTGGTGGTGGCCCGGGATTTGATTACGCGGTTGCCATGGCAAAGCGGAATATAGTAA
CTGCGACAACCTCTAAGGGCGAGTTTACTATGTTGGGTGTGCATGACAATGTGGCGATCCTGCCTACCCA
CGCATCACCGGGTGAGTCGATTGTGATAGACGGCAAGGAAGTGGAGATTCTCGACGCCAAGGCCTTGGAA
GACCAGGCAGGTACAAACTTAGAAATTACAATAATAACTTTGAAGCGCAACGAGAAGTTTCGCGACATCC
GGCCTCACATACCCACTCAAATTACAGAAACGAATGACGGAGTCCTGATAGTGAACACCAGCAAATATCC
GAATATGTACGTCCCGGTCGGTGCCGTTACTGAGCAAGGGTACTTAAACCTGGGTGGAAGACAAACTGCT
CGCACTCTGATGTATAACTTCCCTACACGCGCCGGTCAATGTGGCGGTGTCATCACTTGCACAGGGAAAG
TCATAGGCATGCATGTGGGTGGAAACGGGTCCCACGGGTTTGCGGCGGCACTTAAGCGATCATACTTCAC
GCAATCCCAATAATGACTCGAGCACCCGTCGACAAGCTTGCGGCCGCACTCGAGCACCACCACCACCACC
ACTGAGATCCGGCTGCTAACAAAGCCCGAAAGGAAGCTGAGTTGGCTGCTGCCACCGCTGAGCAATAACT
AGCATAACCCCTTGGGGCCTCTAAACGGGTCTTGAGGGGTTTTTTGCTGAAAGGAGGAACTATATCCGGA
TTGGCGAATGGG
[124 nt withheld, positions 1203-1326]
C
[91 nt withheld, positions 1328-1418]
A
[49 nt withheld, positions 1420-1468]
CCTTTGACGTTGGAGTCCACGTTCTTT
[37 nt withheld, positions 1496-1532]
ACCCTATCTCGGTCTATTCTTTTGATTTATAAGGGATTTTGCCGATTTCGGCCTATTGGTTAAAAAATGA
GCTGATTTAACAAAAATTTAACGCGAATTTTAACAAAATATTAACGCTTACAATTTAGGTGGCACTTTTC
GGGGAAATGTGCGCGGAACCCCTATTTGTTTATTTTTCTAAATACATTCAAATATGTATCCGCTCATGAA
TTAATTCTTAGAAAAACTCATCGAGCATCAAATGAAACTGCAATTTATTCATATCAGGATTATCAATACC
ATATTTTTGAAAAAGCCGTTTCTGTAATGAAGGAGAAAACTCACCGAGGCAGTTCCATAGGATGGCAAGA
TCCTGGTATCGGTCTGCGATTCCGACTCGTCCAACATCAATACAACCTATTAATTTCCCCTCGTCAAAAA
TAAGGTTATCAAGTGAGAAATCACCATGAGTGACGACTGAATCCGGTGAGAATGGCAAAAGTTTATGCAT
TTCTTTCCAGACTTGTTCAACAGGCCAGCCATTACGCTCGTCATCAAAATCACTCGCATCAACCAAACCG
TTATTCATTCGTGATTGCGCCTGAGCGAGACGAAATACGCGATCGCTGTTAAAAGGACAATTACAAACAG
GAATCGAATGCAACCGGCGCAGGAACACTGCCAGCGCATCAACAATATTTTCACCTGAATCAGGATATTC
TTCTAATACCTGGAATGCTGTTTTCCCGGGGATCGCAGTGGTGAGTAACCATGCATCATCAGGAGTACGG
ATAAAATGCTTGATGGTCGGAAGAGGCATAAATTCCGTCAGCCAGTTTAGTCTGACCATCTCATCTGTAA
CATCATTGGCAACGCTACCTTTGCCATGTTTCAGAAACAACTCTGGCGCATCGGGCTTCCCATACAATCG
ATAGATTGTCGCACCTGATTGCCCGACATTATCGCGAGCCCATTTATACCCATATAAATCAGCATCCATG
TTGGAATTTAATCGCGGCCTAGAGCAAGACGTTTCCCGTTGAATATGGCTCATAACACCCCTTGTATTAC
TGTTTATGTAAGCAGACAGTTTTATTGTTCATGACCAAAATCCCTTAACGTGAGTTTTCGTTCCACTGAG
CGTCAGACCCCGTAGAAAAGATCAAAGGATCTTCTTGAGATCCTTTTTTTCTGCGCGTAATCTGCTGCTT
GCAAACAAAAAAACCACCGCTACCAGCGGTGGTTTGTTTGCCGGATCAAGAGCTACCAACTCTTTTTCCG
AAGGTAACTGGCTTCAGCAGAGCGCAGATACCAAATACTGTCCTTCTAGTGTAGCCGTAGTTAGGCCACC
ACTTCAAGAACTCTGTAGCACCGCCTACATACCTCGCTCTGCTAATCCTGTTACCAGTGGCTGCTGCCAG
TGGCGATAAGTCGTGTCTTACCGGGTTGGACTCAAGACGATAGTTACCGGATAAGGCGCAGCGGTCGGGC
TGAACGGGGGGTTCGTGCACACAGCCCAGCTTGGAGCGAACGACCTACACCGAACTGAGATACCTACAGC
GTGAGCTATGAGAAAGCGCCACGCTTCCCGAAGGGAGAAAGGCGGACAGGTATCCGGTAAGCGGCAGGGT
CGGAACAGGAGAGCGCACGAGGGAGCTTCCAGGGGGAAACGCCTGGTATCTTTATAGTCCTGTCGGGTTT
CGCCACCTCTGACTTGAGCGTCGATTTTTGTGATGCTCGTCAGGGGGGCGGAGCCTATGGAAAAACGCCA
GCAACGCGGCCTTTTTACGGTTCCTGGCCTTTTGCTGGCCTTTTGCTCACATGTTCTTTCCTGCGTTATC
CCCTGATTCTGTGGATAACCGTATTACCGCCTTTGAGTGAGCTGATACCGCTCGCCGCAGCCGAACGACC
GAGCGCAGCGAGTCAGTGAGCGAGGAAGCGGAAGAGCGCCTGATGCGGTATTTTCTCCTTACGCATCTGT
GCGGTATTTCACACCGCAATGGTGCACTCTCAGTACAATCTGCTCTGATGCCGCATAGTTAAGCCAGTAT
ACACTCCGCTATCGCTACGTGACTGGGTCATGGCTGCGCCCCGACACCCGCCAACACCCGCTGACGCGCC
CTGACGGGCTTGTCTGCTCCCGGCATCCGCTTACAGACAAGCTGTGACCGTCTCCGGGAGCTGCATGTGT
CAGAGGTTTTCACCGTCATCACCGAAACGCGCGAGGCAGCTGCGGTAAAGCTCATCAGCGTGGTCGTGAA
GCGATTCACAGATGTCTGCCTGTTCATCCGCGTCCAGCTCGTTGAGTTTCTCCAGAAGCGTTAATGTCTG
GCTTCTGATAAAGCGGGCCATGTTAAGGGCGGTTTTTTCCTGTTTGGTCACTGATGCCTCCGTGTAAGGG
GGATTTCTGTTCATGGGGGTAATGATACCGATGAAACGAGAGAGGATGCTCACGATACGGGTTACTGATG
ATGAACATGCCCGGTTACTGGAACGTTGTGAGGGTAAACAACTGGCGGTATGGATGCGGCGGGACCAGAG
AAAAATCACTCAGGGTCAATGCCAGCGCTTCGTTAATACAGATGTAGGTGTTCCACAGGGTAGCCAGCAG
CATCCTGCGATGCAGATCCGGAACATAATGGTGCAGGGCGCTGACTTCCGCGTTTCCAGACTTTACGAAA
CACGGAAACCGAAGACCATTCATGTTGTTGCTCAGGTCGCAGACGTTTTGCAGCAGCAGTCGCTTCACGT
TCGCTCGCGTATCGGTGATTCATTCTGCTAACCAGTAAGGCAACCCCGCCAGCCTAGCCGGGTCCTCAAC
GACAGGAGCACGATCATGCGCACCCGTGGGGCCGCCATGCCGGCGATAATGGCCTGCTTCTCGCCGAAAC
GTTTGGTGGCGGGACCAGTGACGAAGGCTTGAGCGAGGGCGTGCAAGATTCCGAATACCGCAAGCGACAG
GCCGATCATCGTCGCGCTCCAGCGAAAGCGGTCCTCGCCGAAAATGACCCAGAGCGCTGCCGGCACCTGT
CCTACGAGTTGCATGATAAAGAAGACAGTCATAAGTGCGGCGACGATAGTCATGCCCCGCGCCCACCGGA
AGGAGCTGACTGGGTTGAAGGCTCTCAAGGGCATCGGTCGAGATCCCGGTGCCTAATGAGTGAGCTAACT
TACATTAATTGCGTTGCGCTCACTGCCCGCTTTCCAGTCGGGAAACCTGTCGTGCCAGCTGCATTAATGA
ATCGGCCAACGCGCGGGGAGAGGCGGTTTGCGTATTGGGCGCCAGGGTGGTTTTTCTTTTCACCAGTGAG
ACGGGCAACAGCTGATTGCCCTTCACCGCCTGGCCCTGAGAGAGTTGCAGCAAGCGGTCCACGCTGGTTT
GCCCCAGCAGGCGAAAATCCTGTTTGATGGTGGTTAACGGCGGGATATAACATGAGCTGTCTTCGGTATC
GTCGTATCCCACTACCGAGATATCCGCACCAACGCGCAGCCCGGACTCGGTAATGGCGCGCATTGCGCCC
AGCGCCATCTGATCGTTGGCAACCAGCATCGCAGTGGGAACGATGCCCTCATTCAGCATTTGCATGGTTT
GTTGAAAACCGGACATGGCACTCCAGTCGCCTTCCCGTTCCGCTATCGGCTGAATTTGATTGCGAGTGAG
ATATTTATGCCAGCCAGCCAGACGCAGACGCGCCGAGACAGAACTTAATGGGCCCGCTAACAGCGCGATT
TGCTGGTGACCCAATGCGACCAGATGCTCCACGCCCAGTCGCGTACCGTCTTCATGGGAGAAAATAATAC
TGTTGATGGGTGTCTGGTCAGAGACATCAAGAAATAACGCCGGAACATTAGTGCAGGCAGCTTCCACAGC
AATGGCATCCTGGTCATCCAGCGGATAGTTAATGATCAGCCCACTGACGCGTTGCGCGAGAAGATTGTGC
ACCGCCGCTTTACAGGCTTCGACGCCGCTTCGTTCTACCATCGACACCACCACGCTGGCACCCAGTTGAT
CGGCGCGAGATTTAATCGCCGCGACAATTTGCGACGGCGCGTGCAGGGCCAGACTGGAGGTGGCAACGCC
AATCAGCAACGACTGTTTGCCCGCCAGTTGTTGTGCCACGCGGTTGGGAATGTAATTCAGCTCCGCCATC
GCCGCTTCCACTTTTTCCCGCGTTTTCGCAGAAACGTGGCTGGCCTGGTTCACCACGCGGGAAACGGTCT
GATAAGAGACACCGGCATACTCTGCGACATCGTATAACGTTACTGGTTTCACATTCACCACCCTGAATTG
ACTCTCTTCCGGGCGCTATCATGCCATACCGCGAAAGGTTTTGCGCCATTCGATGGTGTCCGGGATCTCG
ACGCTCTCCCTTATGCGACTCCTGCATTAGGAAGCAGCCCAGTAGTAGGTTGAGGCCGTTGAGCACCGCC
GCCGCAAGGAATGGTGCATGCAAGGAGATGGCGCCCAACAGTCCCCCGGCCACGGGGCCTGCCACCATAC
CCACGCCGAAACAAGCGCTCATGAGCCCGAAGTGGCGAGCCCGATCTTCCCCATCGGTGATGTCGGCGAT
ATAGGCGCCAGCAACCGCACCTGTGGCGCCGGTGATGCCGGCCACGATGCGTCCGGCGTAGAGGATCG
Features (pLannotate 1.2.2; 20 found; start..end, strand, type, name):
     21..39      +  promoter       T7 promoter: promoter for bacteriophage T7 RNA polymerase
     40..64      +  protein_bind   lac operator: The lac repressor binds to the lac operator to inhibit transcription in E. coli. This inhibition can be relieved by adding lactose or isopropyl-β-D-thiogalactopyranoside (IPTG). lac repressor encoded by lacI
     79..101     +  RBS            RBS: efficient ribosome binding site from bacteriophage T7 gene 10 (Olins and Rangwala, 1989)
    148..441     +  CDS            SMT3: SMT3_YEAST - Experimental evidence at protein level: Swiss-Prot protein existence level 1. Not known; suppressor of MIF2 mutations. From Saccharomyces cerevisiae (strain ATCC 204508 / S288c) (Baker's yeast).
    442..990     +  CDS            POLG_ECHO9 (fragment): Protein inferred from homology: Swiss-Prot protein existence level 3. [Protease 3C]: Major viral protease that mediates proteolytic processing of the polyprotein (By similarity). Cleaves host EIF5B, contributing to host translation shutoff (By similarity). Cleaves also host PABPC1, contributing to host translation shutoff (By similarity). From Echo 9 virus (EV-9) (Coxsackievirus A23).
   1035..1052    +  CDS            9xHis (fragment): 9xHis affinity tag
   1062..1111    +  CDS            SET1 (fragment): solubility-enhancement tag derived from T7 phage gene 10B
   1119..1166    +  terminator     T7 terminator: transcription terminator for bacteriophage T7 RNA polymerase
   1203..1631    +  rep_origin     f1 ori (sequence partly withheld): f1 bacteriophage origin of replication; arrow indicates direction of (+) strand synthesis
   1684..1741    +  promoter       AmpR promoter (fragment): bla
   1750..2565    -  CDS            KanR: aminoglycoside phosphotransferase; aph(3')-Ia; confers resistance to kanamycin in bacteria or G418 (Geneticin®) in eukaryotes
   2687..3275    +  rep_origin     ori: high-copy-number ColE1/pMB1/pBR322/pUC origin of replication
   3461..3600    -  misc_feature   bom: basis of mobility region from pBR322
   3702..3893    -  CDS            rop: Rop protein, which maintains plasmids at low copy number; rop
   3910..4290    +  CDS            YPB1_ECOLX: Protein predicted: Swiss-Prot protein existence level 4. From Escherichia coli.
   4362..4653    -  CDS            TcR (fragment): tetracycline efflux protein; tet; confers resistance to tetracycline
   4668..4689    -  protein_bind   CAP binding site: CAP binding activates transcription in the presence of cAMP. E. coli catabolite activator protein
   4702..5784    -  CDS            lacI: lac repressor; lacI; The lac repressor binds to the lac operator to inhibit transcription in E. coli. This inhibition can be relieved by adding lactose or isopropyl-β-D-thiogalactopyranoside (IPTG).
   5785..5862    -  promoter       lacI promoter: lacI
   5870..6149    -  CDS            TcR (fragment): tetracycline efflux protein; tet; confers resistance to tetracycline
