[The description below was written by a language model from this plasmid's Addgene catalogue record and pLannotate feature annotations shown in this document.]
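Description:
Poliovirus 1 PV1 isolate 09_05_19 3C protease is a bacterial expression plasmid built on the pNIC-NOTAG-GG backbone, a pET-style vector into which the insert was placed by Golden Gate cloning. It is maintained in E. coli under kanamycin selection through an aph(3')-Ia KanR gene and replicates from a ColE1/pMB1-type origin. The catalogue lists it as high copy, although the annotated backbone also retains the rop gene and bom region from pBR322, which are normally associated with copy-number restraint and mobilisation. An f1 origin is present, and short tetracycline-resistance fragments appear to be non-functional backbone remnants.

Expression is driven by a T7 promoter with an adjacent lac operator and the T7 gene 10 ribosome binding site, closed by a T7 terminator. A plasmid-borne lacI gene supplies the repressor, so transcription is IPTG-inducible in hosts that provide T7 RNA polymerase. The open reading frame comprises yeast SMT3 (SUMO) fused directly upstream of the 3C protease. The annotation tool matched the protease to an echovirus 9 polyprotein by homology, reflecting conservation among enteroviruses, while the record identifies it as poliovirus. The catalogue describes an N-terminal His-SUMO tag; the feature table does not separately annotate the His portion, though there is unannotated space between the RBS and SMT3. The His-tag and T7 gene 10B-derived fragments annotated downstream of the protease are probably vector remnants, but the record does not say whether they are translated. A SUMO fusion typically aids solubility and can be removed by a SUMO-specific protease. The stated purpose is bacterial production of the polio 3C protease, the enzyme that processes the viral polyprotein.
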