Addgene plasmid #228647: Poliovirus 1 PV1 isolate 09_05_19 3C protease
Purpose: Bacterial expression of the Polio 3C protease
Depositing lab: ASAP Discovery & Frank von Delft. Depositing organization: University of Oxford.
Backbone
  Vector backbone: pNIC-NOTAG-GG
  Backbone manufacturer: Centre for Medicines Discovery
  Vector type: Bacterial Expression
Growth in bacteria
  Bacterial resistance: Kanamycin, 50 μg/mL
  Growth temperature: 37°C
  Growth strain: DH5alpha
  Copy number: High Copy
Gene/Insert
  Gene/Insert name: Polio virus 3C protease
  Species: Polio Virus
  Insert size (bp): 888
  GenBank ID: WDV04872.1
  Tag / fusion protein: His-SUMO (N terminal on insert)
  Cloning method: Golden Gate
Terms and licenses: Academic/Nonprofit Terms; Industry Terms: Not Available to Industry
How to cite: Poliovirus 1 PV1 isolate 09_05_19 3C protease was a gift from ASAP Discovery & Frank von Delft (Addgene plasmid # 228647 ; http://n2t.net/addgene:228647 ; RRID:Addgene_228647)
