>Addgene plasmid #228647 | Poliovirus 1 PV1 isolate 09_05_19 3C protease | depositor partial sequence | sequence record 449308 | Coding region for expression
ATGGGGTCCTCTCATCATCATCACCACCATATGGCTTCAATGTCTGATTCAGAAGTGAACCAAGAAGCTA
AGCCAGAAGTTAAGCCAGAGGTTAAACCAGAAACTCACATAAACTTGAAAGTTAGCGACGGATCCAGCGA
GATATTCTTCAAGATTAAGAAGACCACACCGCTCAGACGGCTCATGGAAGCGTTCGCAAAGCGCCAAGGG
AAGGAGATGGATAGTTTGAGATTCCTGTACGACGGTATTCGGATCCAAGCAGATCAAACCCCGGAAGACC
TGGATATGGAAGATAACGACATTATTGAAGCACATCGCGAGCAAATTGGTGGTGGCCCGGGATTTGATTA
CGCGGTTGCCATGGCAAAGCGGAATATAGTAACTGCGACAACCTCTAAGGGCGAGTTTACTATGTTGGGT
GTGCATGACAATGTGGCGATCCTGCCTACCCACGCATCACCGGGTGAGTCGATTGTGATAGACGGCAAGG
AAGTGGAGATTCTCGACGCCAAGGCCTTGGAAGACCAGGCAGGTACAAACTTAGAAATTACAATAATAAC
TTTGAAGCGCAACGAGAAGTTTCGCGACATCCGGCCTCACATACCCACTCAAATTACAGAAACGAATGAC
GGAGTCCTGATAGTGAACACCAGCAAATATCCGAATATGTACGTCCCGGTCGGTGCCGTTACTGAGCAAG
GGTACTTAAACCTGGGTGGAAGACAAACTGCTCGCACTCTGATGTATAACTTCCCTACACGCGCCGGTCA
ATGTGGCGGTGTCATCACTTGCACAGGGAAAGTCATAGGCATGCATGTGGGTGGAAACGGGTCCCACGGG
TTTGCGGCGGCACTTAAGCGATCATACTTCACGCAATCCCAATAATGA
